>Addgene plasmid #218397 | MUT_N-H1 | addgene full sequence | sequence record 433918 | Addgene NGS Result
TTCACTCGAGTTTACCACTCCCTATCAGTGATAGAGAAAAGTGAAAGTCGAGTTTACCACTCCCTATCAG
TGATAGAGAAAAGTGAAAGTCGAGTTTACCACTCCCTATCAGTGATAGAGAAAAGTGAAAGTCGAGTTTA
CCACTCCCTATCAGTGATAGAGAAAAGTGAAAGTCGAGTTTACCACTCCCTATCAGTGATAGAGAAAAGT
GAAAGTCGAGTTTACCACTCCCTATCAGTGATAGAGAAAAGTGAAAGTCGAGTTTACCACTCCCTATCAG
TGATAGAGAAAAGTGAAAGTCGAGCTCGGTACCCGGGTCGAGGTAGGCGTGTACGGTGGGAGGCCTATAT
AAGCAGAGCTCGTTTAGTGAACCGTCAGATCGCCTGGAGACGCCATCCACGCTGTTTTGACCTCCATAGA
AGACACCGGGACCGATCCAGCCTCCGCGTACGGTTCGACCGCTGAACTGCATCGTCGCCGTGTCCCAGAA
TAAGGGCATCGGCAAGAACGGAGACCTTCCCTGGCCAAAGCTCAGGTACTGGCTGGATTGGGTTAGGGAA
ACCGAGGCGGTTCGCTGAATCGGGTCGAGCACTTGGCGGAGACGCGCGGGCCAACTACTTAGGGACAGTC
ATGAGGGGTAGGCCCGCCGGCTGCAGCCCTTGCCCATGCCCGCGGTGATCCCCATGCTGTGCCAGCCTTT
GCCCAGAGGCGCTCTAGCTGGGAGCAAAGTCCGGTCACTGGGCAGCACCACCCCCCGGACTTGCATGGGT
AGCCGCTGAGATGGAGCCTGAGCACACGCGGCCGCTGTTAACGCAGTGTTTCTCTTTTTTTCAGGCCAAA
CAACCAAACAACCAAACAACCAAACAACCAAACAACCAAACAACCAAACAACCAAACAACCAAACAACCA
AACAACCAAACAACCAAACAACCAAACAACCAAACAACCAAACAACCAAACAACCAAACAACCAAACAAC
CAAACAACCAAACAACCAAACAACCAAACAACCAAACAACCAAACAACCAAACAACCAAACAACCAAACA
ACCAAACAACCAAACAACCAAACAACCAAACAACACAGGTAAGTCCAAACAATTAGGGAACCAAACAATT
AGGGAACCAAACAATTAGGGAACCAAACAATTAGGGAACCAAACAATTAGGGAACCAAACAATTAGGGAA
CCAAACAATTAGGGAACCAAACAATTAGGGAACCAAACAATTAGGGAACCAAACAATTAGGGAACCAAAC
AATTAGGGAACCAAACAATTAGGGAACCAAACAATTAGGGAACCAAACAATTAGGGAACCAAACAATTAG
GGAACCAAACAATTAGGGAACCAAACAATTAGGGAACCAAACAATTAGGGAACCAAACAATTAGGGAACC
AAACAATTAGGGAACCAAACAATTAGGGAACCAAACAATTAGGGAACCAAACAATTAGGGAACCAAACAA
TTAGGGAACCAAACAAGCTAGCTGGCCAGTGAGATCCAAGAATCTTCCTGTCTCTGCTGATCCACTGATA
GGATTACAAGTACATGCCACCAAGCCCAGCTTCCTCTTACCATCTGCTGGGGACCAAACTTAGGCCCTCA
TTCCTACACAGTGAATACTTGACTTTGTTATCACCCAACCCTAATAAATAACTCACTATCCAAACAAGTT
GAAACCCTTAGAATTCTGTGTTGCTCCAGCATGATGTTGTGGTAAACGTTAATACAATAAGATGCACAGG
TCATAAGTGCACATTAGCTAAGTGTTGACAAAGACTTAGACCTACATAACTTAACCCTATTAGCCCTCCA
GAAAGTTCCTCATTCTCCATTCCAGGCAACTTTCATCACACCACATCATGTACAACTACTATTGAAGTTG
TTTTCCACTATAGATACAATGAGATGTCACATACGGCTTTGTGTTTTGATTTGCAAGTACCAATCGAGTA
TGAAATATGGAGTGGATATTGGACATTGGCCACCATCTAAATACTTTGTGTTAAAAGAATTGGTTTTCAT
AATTTGTTTTGTACTGACTGCTGGCTAGTCAGATTACCTGACTAGTATGGACAGGATTTTGCAATAATCA
TAATTCTTTTTTCGGGGAACCACCACAAGGAGCTCATTTTCTTGCCAAAAGTCTGGACGAAGCCTTAAAA
CTTATTGAACAACCAGAGTTAGCAGATAAAGTGGAGCTGTCATGGTTTGGATAGTTGGAGGCAGTTCCGT
TTACAAGGAAGCCATGAATCAGCCAGGCCATCTCAGACTCTTTGTGACAAGGATCATGCAGGAATTTGAA
AGTGACACGTTCTTCCCAGAAATTGATTTGGAGAAATATAAACTTCTCCCAGAGTACCCAGGGGTCCTTT
CTGAAGTCCAGGAGGAAAAAGGCATCAAGTATAAATTTGAAGTCTATGAGAAGAAAGGCTAACAGAAAGA
TACTTGCTGATTGACTTCAAGTTCTACTGCTTTCCTCCTAAAATTATGCATTTTTACAAGACCATGGGAC
TTGTGTTGGCTTTAGATCTATGAGTTATTCTTTCTTTAGAGAGGGATAGTTAGGAAGATGTATTTGTTTT
GTGGTACCAGAGATGGAACCTGGGATCCTGTGCATCCTGGGCAACTGTTGTACTCTAAGCCACTCCCCAA
AGTCATGCCCCAGCCCCTGTATAATTCTAAACAATTAGAATTATTTTCATTTTCATTAGTCTAACCAGGT
TATCTAGAGGATCCAGACATGATAAGATACATTGATGAGTTTGGACAAACCACAACTAGAATGCAGTGAA
AAAAATGCTTTATTTGTGAAATTTGTGATGCTATTGCTTTATTTGTAACCATTATAAGCTGCAATAAACA
AGTTAACAACAACAATTGCATTCATTTTATGTTTCAGGTTCAGGGGGAGGTGTGGGAGGTTTTTTAAAGC
AAGTAAAACCTCTACAAATGTGGTATGGCTGATTATGATCCTGCAAGCCTCGTCGTCCTGGCCGGACCAC
GCTATCTGTGCAAGGTCCCCGGCCCCGGACGCGCGCTCCATGAGCAGAGCGCCCGCCGCCGAGGCGAAGA
CTCGGGCGGCGCCCTGCCCGTCCCACCAGGTCAACAGGCGGTAACCGGCCTCTTCATCGGGAATGCGCGC
CTTCAGCATTGCCGGCATGTCCCCCTGGCGGACGGGAAGTATCCAGCTCGACCAAGCTTGGCGAGATTTT
CAGGAGCTAAGGAAGCTAAAATGGAGAAAAAAATCACTGGATATACCACCGTTGATATATCCCAATGGCA
TCGTAAAGAACATTTTGAGGCATTTCAGTCAGTTGCTCAATGTACCTATAACCAGACCGTTCAGCTGCAT
TAATGAATCGGCCAACGCGCGGGGAGAGGCGGTTTGCGTATTGGGCGCTCTTCCGCTTCCTCGCTCACTG
ACTCGCTGCGCTCGGTCGTTCGGCTGCGGCGAGCGGTATCAGCTCACTCAAAGGCGGTAATACGGTTATC
CACAGAATCAGGGGATAACGCAGGAAAGAACATGTGAGCAAAAGGCCAGCAAAAGGCCAGGAACCGTAAA
AAGGCCGCGTTGCTGGCGTTTTTCCATAGGCTCCGCCCCCCTGACGAGCATCACAAAAATCGACGCTCAA
GTCAGAGGTGGCGAAACCCGACAGGACTATAAAGATACCAGGCGTTTCCCCCTGGAAGCTCCCTCGTGCG
CTCTCCTGTTCCGACCCTGCCGCTTACCGGATACCTGTCCGCCTTTCTCCCTTCGGGAAGCGTGGCGCTT
TCTCATAGCTCACGCTGTAGGTATCTCAGTTCGGTGTAGGTCGTTCGCTCCAAGCTGGGCTGTGTGCACG
AACCCCCCGTTCAGCCCGACCGCTGCGCCTTATCCGGTAACTATCGTCTTGAGTCCAACCCGGTAAGACA
CGACTTATCGCCACTGGCAGCAGCCACTGGTAACAGGATTAGCAGAGCGAGGTATGTAGGCGGTGCTACA
GAGTTCTTGAAGTGGTGGCCTAACTACGGCTACACTAGAAGAACAGTATTTGGTATCTGCGCTCTGCTGA
AGCCAGTTACCTTCGGAAAAAGAGTTGGTAGCTCTTGATCCGGCAAACAAACCACCGCTGGTAGCGGTGG
TTTTTTTGTTTGCAAGCAGCAGATTACGCGCAGAAAAAAAGGATCTCAAGAAGATCCTTTGATCTTTTCT
ACGGGGTCTGACGCTCAGTGGAACGAAAACTCACGTTAAGGGATTTTGGTCATGAGATTATCAAAAAGGA
TCTTCACCTAGATCCTTTTAAATTAAAAATGAAGTTTTAAATCAATCTAAAGTATATATGAGTAAACTTG
GTCTGACAGTTACCAATGCTTAATCAGTGAGGCACCTATCTCAGCGATCTGTCTATTTCGTTCATCCATA
GTTGCCTGACTCCCCGTCGTGTAGATAACTACGATACGGGAGGGCTTACCATCTGGCCCCAGTGCTGCAA
TGATACCGCGAGACCCACGCTCACCGGCTCCAGATTTATCAGCAATAAACCAGCCAGCCGGAAGGGCCGA
GCGCAGAAGTGGTCCTGCAACTTTATCCGCCTCCATCCAGTCTATTAATTGTTGCCGGGAAGCTAGAGTA
AGTAGTTCGCCAGTTAATAGTTTGCGCAACGTTGTTGCCATTGCTACAGGCATCGTGGTGTCACGCTCGT
CGTTTGGTATGGCTTCATTCAGCTCCGGTTCCCAACGATCAAGGCGAGTTACATGATCCCCCATGTTGTG
CAAAAAAGCGGTTAGCTCCTTCGGTCCTCCGATCGTTGTCAGAAGTAAGTTGGCCGCAGTGTTATCACTC
ATGGTTATGGCAGCACTGCATAATTCTCTTACTGTCATGCCATCCGTAAGATGCTTTTCTGTGACTGGTG
AGTACTCAACCAAGTCATTCTGAGAATAGTGTATGCGGCGACCGAGTTGCTCTTGCCCGGCGTCAACACG
GGATAATACCGCGCCACATAGCAGAACTTTAAAAGTGCTCATCATTGGAAAACGTTCTTCGGGGCGAAAA
CTCTCAAGGATCTTACCGCTGTTGAGATCCAGTTCGATGTAACCCACTCGTGCACCCAACTGATCTTCAG
CATCTTTTACTTTCACCAGCGTTTCTGGGTGAGCAAAAACAGGAAGGCAAAATGCCGCAAAAAAGGGAAT
AAGGGCGACACGGAAATGTTGAATACTCATACTCTTCCTTTTTCAATATTATTGAAGCATTTATCAGGGT
TATTGTCTCATGAGCGGATACATATTTGAATGTATTTAGAAAAATAAACAAATAGGGGTTCCGCGCACAT
TTCCCCGAAAAGTGCCACCTGACGTCTAAGAAACCATTATTATCATGACATTAACCTATAAAAATAGGCG
TATCACGAGGCCCTTTCGTC
Features (pLannotate 1.2.2; 15 found; start..end, strand, type, name):
     19..289     +  protein_bind   tetracycline response element: contains seven copies of the tetracycline operator tetO tetracycline repressor TetR
    300..317     +  misc_feature   MCS (fragment): pUC18/19 multiple cloning site
    322..360     +  promoter       minimal CMV promoter: human cytomegalovirus (CMV) immediate early promoter
    453..536     +  CDS            DHFR (fragment): DYR_PIG - Experimental evidence at protein level: Swiss-Prot protein existence level 1. Key enzyme in folate metabolism. Contributes to the de novo mitochondrial thymidylate biosynthesis pathway. Catalyzes an essential reaction for de novo glycine and purine synthesis, and for DNA precursor synthesis. Binds its own mRNA and that of DHFR2 (By similarity). From Sus scrofa (Pig).
   2117..2215    +  CDS            Dhfr (fragment): DYR_RAT - Experimental evidence at protein level: Swiss-Prot protein existence level 1. Key enzyme in folate metabolism. Contributes to the de novo mitochondrial thymidylate biosynthesis pathway. Catalyzes an essential reaction for de novo glycine and purine synthesis, and for DNA precursor synthesis. Binds its own mRNA (By similarity). From Rattus norvegicus (Rat).
   2212..2436    +  CDS            Dhfr (fragment): DYR_MOUSE - Experimental evidence at protein level: Swiss-Prot protein existence level 1. Key enzyme in folate metabolism. Contributes to the de novo mitochondrial thymidylate biosynthesis pathway (PubMed:25980602). Catalyzes an essential reaction for de novo glycine and purine synthesis, and for DNA precursor synthesis (PubMed:25980602). Binds its own mRNA. From Mus musculus (Mouse).
   2740..2874    -  polyA_signal   SV40 poly(A) signal: SV40 polyadenylation signal
   2897..2980    -  CDS            large T antigen (fragment): large T antigen from SV40 (simian virus 40)
   2974..3201    -  CDS            str (fragment): STR_KLEPN - Protein inferred from homology: Swiss-Prot protein existence level 3. The aminoglycoside phosphotransferases achieve inactivation of their antibiotic substrates by phosphorylation. From Klebsiella pneumoniae.
   3212..3240    +  promoter       cat promoter (fragment): promoter of the E. coli cat gene encoding chloramphenicol acetyltransferase
   3241..3357    +  CDS            CmR (fragment): chloramphenicol acetyltransferase; cat; confers resistance to chloramphenicol
   3352..3408    -  CDS            lacI (fragment): lac repressor; lacI; The lac repressor binds to the lac operator to inhibit transcription in E. coli. This inhibition can be relieved by adding lactose or isopropyl-β-D-thiogalactopyranoside (IPTG).
   3591..4179    -  rep_origin     ori: high-copy-number ColE1/pMB1/pBR322/pUC origin of replication
   4350..5210    -  CDS            AmpR: β-lactamase; bla; confers resistance to ampicillin, carbenicillin, and related antibiotics
   5211..5315    -  promoter       AmpR promoter: bla
