[The description below was written by a language model from this plasmid's Addgene catalogue record and pLannotate feature annotations shown in this document.]
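Description:
MUT_N-H1 is a 5.4 kb mammalian expression plasmid built on the pUHD10-3 backbone that carries a synthetic splicing reporter, a modified Chinese hamster ovary DHFR minigene assembled by Golden Gate cloning. It is propagated in E. coli as a high-copy plasmid through a ColE1/pUC-type origin and selected with ampicillin via the bla gene and its native promoter. Several short fragments annotated between the expression cassette and the origin (pieces of streptomycin and chloramphenicol resistance genes, lacI and SV40 large T antigen) appear to be non-functional backbone remnants rather than working markers. No mammalian selection marker is annotated.

Transcription of the minigene is driven by a tetracycline-responsive promoter, consisting of seven tetO operator copies upstream of a minimal CMV promoter, so expression depends on a tetracycline-controlled transactivator supplied by the host cell. The minigene has three exons. The feature table picks up DHFR-homologous coding fragments near the start and end of the transcribed region, consistent with DHFR-derived flanking exons separated by long intronic and engineered sequence, although it does not annotate exon boundaries directly. An SV40 polyadenylation signal lies downstream, annotated on the reverse strand.

According to the record, the middle exon is a neutral sequence, the second intron contains a region rich in hnRNPA1 binding motifs, and the 3' splice site of the final exon carries an AG to GG mutation that should disable normal recognition of that site. This design suits studies of how intronic hnRNPA1 motifs and a defective terminal splice site affect splicing outcomes, presumably by comparison with related minigene variants, though the record does not describe specific experiments.
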