Addgene plasmid #218397: MUT_N-H1
Purpose: 3-exon minigene, with neutral middle exon, hnRNPA1 motif-rich region in second intron, and AG>GG mutation in final 3' splice site
Depositing lab: Oded Regev. Depositing organization: New York University.
Backbone
  Vector backbone: pUHD10-3
  Vector type: Mammalian Expression
Growth in bacteria
  Bacterial resistance: Ampicillin, 100 μg/mL
  Growth temperature: 37°C
  Growth strain: DH5alpha
  Copy number: High Copy
Gene/Insert
  Gene/Insert name: Modified CHO DHFR minigene
  Species: Synthetic
  Promoter: tetracycline-responsive promoter
  Cloning method: Golden Gate
  Sequencing primers: 5′ LNCX; 3′ EBV Reverse
Terms and licenses: Academic/Nonprofit Terms; Industry Terms: Not Available to Industry
How to cite: MUT_N-H1 was a gift from Oded Regev (Addgene plasmid # 218397 ; http://n2t.net/addgene:218397 ; RRID:Addgene_218397)
